Addgene plasmid #213172: CIRTS-Gas5
Purpose: CIRTS RNA targeting system for targeted knockdown in neurons. CIRTS-Calm3 and Gas5 guide RNA is expressed under human Syn1 and U6 promoter, respectively.
Depositing lab: Timothy Bredy. Depositing organization: University of Queensland. Publication: Fear extinction is regulated by the activity of long noncoding RNAs at the synapse. Liau WS, Zhao Q, Bademosi A, Gormal RS, Gong H, Marshall PR, Periyakaruppiah A, Madugalle SU, Zajaczkowski EL, Leighton LJ, Ren H, Musgrove M, Davies J, Rauch S, He C, Dickinson BC, Li X, Wei W, Meunier FA, Fernandez-Moya SM, Kiebler MA, Srinivasan B, Banerjee S, Clark M, Spitale RC, Bredy TW. Nat Commun. 2023 Nov 22;14(1):7616. doi: 10.1038/s41467-023-43535-1. PubMed 37993455.
Backbone
  Vector backbone: pFsy(1.1)GW
  Backbone manufacturer: Addgene
  Backbone size w/o insert (bp): 9801
  Total vector size (bp): 12593
  Vector type: Mammalian Expression, Lentiviral
Growth in bacteria
  Bacterial resistance: Ampicillin, 100 μg/mL
  Growth temperature: 37°C
  Growth strain: NEB Stable
  Copy number: High Copy
Gene/Insert
  Gene/Insert name: CIRTS-Calm3-U6-Gas5 gRNA
  Species: Synthetic
  Insert size (bp): 3531
  Promoter: Syn1, U6
  Tag / fusion protein: GFP (N terminal on insert)
  Cloning method: Restriction Enzyme; 5′ cloning site AgeI (not destroyed); 3′ cloning site XbaI (not destroyed)
  Sequencing primers: 5′ Syn1 Forward CCACAAGAGGTGCAAGATAGG; 3′ WPRE-R CATAGCGTAAAAGGAGCAACA
Resource information
  A portion of this plasmid was derived from a plasmid made by: The original CIRTS PIN nuclease is obtained from Bryan Dickinson Lab
Terms and licenses: Academic/Nonprofit Terms; Industry Terms: Not Available to Industry
How to cite: CIRTS-Gas5 was a gift from Timothy Bredy (Addgene plasmid # 213172 ; http://n2t.net/addgene:213172 ; RRID:Addgene_213172)
