[The description below was written by a language model from this plasmid's Addgene catalogue record and pLannotate feature annotations shown in this document.]
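Description:
CIRTS-Gas5 is a third-generation-style HIV-1 lentiviral transfer plasmid built on the pFsy(1.1)GW backbone and intended for RNA knockdown in neurons. It is propagated in E. coli through a high-copy ColE1/pUC origin with ampicillin resistance. The backbone also carries an f1 origin and an SV40/EM7-driven bleomycin/Zeocin resistance cassette lying outside the viral region. The viral genome is transcribed from a CMV enhancer/promoter fused to a truncated 5' LTR. It contains the Ψ packaging signal, a gag fragment, the RRE for Rev-dependent export, the cPPT/CTS, a WPRE to boost transcript expression, and a truncated 3' LTR followed by a bGH polyadenylation signal.

The payload combines two expression units. According to the catalogue entry, the human Syn1 promoter drives the protein component in neurons. This promoter is not annotated in the feature table, though an unannotated stretch precedes EGFP. The open reading frame begins with EGFP, followed by a T2A peptide, so the fluorescent reporter should be released separately from the effector. Downstream are the CIRTS modules, all derived from human proteins: a β-defensin 3 fragment (a cationic RNA-binding element), a U1A/SNRPA fragment that binds a hairpin in the guide RNA, and the SMG6 PIN endonuclease domain that cleaves the targeted transcript, ending in a FLAG tag. The "Calm3" element named in the record is not annotated. It may lie in the unannotated region after FLAG, but the record does not define its role. A human U6 promoter then expresses the guide RNA directed against the long noncoding RNA Gas5. The construct is used for targeted Gas5 knockdown in neurons, in work on synaptic lncRNAs in fear extinction.
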