Features (pLannotate 1.2.2; 36 found; start..end, strand, type, name):
     31..83      -  misc_feature   bom (fragment): basis of mobility region from pBR322
    238..617     +  enhancer       CMV enhancer: human cytomegalovirus immediate early enhancer
    618..817     +  promoter       CMV promoter: human cytomegalovirus (CMV) immediate early promoter
    835..1015    +  LTR            5' LTR (truncated): truncated 5' long terminal repeat (LTR) from HIV-1
   1062..1187    +  misc_feature   HIV-1 Ψ: packaging signal of human immunodeficiency virus type 1
   1171..1534    +  CDS            HIV-1 gag (fragment): gag protein from human immunodeficiency virus 1; gag
   1680..1913    +  misc_feature   RRE: The Rev response element (RRE) of HIV-1 allows for Rev-dependent mRNA export from the nucleus to the cytoplasm.
   2290..2390    +  CDS            Rev (fragment): human immunodeficiency virus 1 (HIV-1) Rev protein; rev; enhances nuclear export of unspliced and incompletely spliced viral mRNAs
   2440..2557    +  misc_feature   cPPT/CTS: central polypurine tract and central termination sequence of HIV-1
   3732..4448    +  CDS            EGFP: EGFP is a basic (constitutively fluorescent) green fluorescent protein published in 1996, derived from Aequorea victoria. It is reported to be a rapidly-maturing weak dimer with moderate acid sensitivity.
   4458..4510    +  CDS            T2A (fragment): 2A peptide from Thosea asigna virus capsid protein Eukaryotic ribosomes fail to insert a peptide bond between the Gly and Pro residues, yielding separate polypeptides.
   4503..4655    +  CDS            DEFB103A (fragment): D103A_HUMAN - Also known as BD3, DEFB103, DEFB3. Experimental evidence at protein level: Swiss-Prot protein existence level 1. Exhibits antimicrobial activity against Gram-positive bacteria S.aureus and S.pyogenes, Gram-negative bacteria P.aeruginosa and E.coli and the yeast C.albicans. Kills multiresistant S.aureus and vancomycin-resistant E.faecium. No significant hemolytic activity was observed. From Homo sapiens (Human).
   4710..5015    +  CDS            SNRPA (fragment): SNRPA_HUMAN - Experimental evidence at protein level: Swiss-Prot protein existence level 1. Component of the spliceosomal U1 snRNP, which is essential for recognition of the pre-mRNA 5' splice-site and the subsequent assembly of the spliceosome. U1 snRNP is the first snRNP to interact with pre-mRNA. This interaction is required for the subsequent binding of U2 snRNP and the U4/U6/U5 tri-snRNP. SNRPA binds stem loop II of U1 snRNA. In a snRNP-free form (SF-A) may be involved in coupled pre-mRNA splicing and polyadenylation process. May bind preferentially to the 5'-UGCAC-3' motif on RNAs. From
   5109..5651    +  CDS            SMG6 (fragment): EST1A_HUMAN - Also known as C17orf31, EST1A, KIAA0732. Experimental evidence at protein level: Swiss-Prot protein existence level 1. Plays a role in nonsense-mediated mRNA decay (PubMed:18974281, PubMed:19060897, PubMed:20930030, PubMed:17053788). Is thought to provide a link to the mRNA degradation machinery as it has endonuclease activity required to initiate NMD, and to serve as an adapter for UPF1 to protein phosphatase 2A (PP2A), thereby triggering UPF1 dephosphorylation (PubMed:18974281, PubMed:19060897, PubMed:20930030, PubMed:17053788). Degrades single-stranded RNA (ssRNA), but not ssD
   5658..5681    +  CDS            FLAG: FLAG® epitope tag, followed by an enterokinase cleavage site
   6715..6955    +  promoter       U6 promoter: RNA polymerase III promoter for human U6 snRNA
   6966..6993    +  LTR            5' LTR (truncated) (fragment): truncated 5' long terminal repeat (LTR) from HIV-1
   7262..7286    +  misc_feature   MCS (fragment): pBluescript multiple cloning site
   7286..7874    +  misc_feature   WPRE: woodchuck hepatitis virus posttranscriptional regulatory element
   7811..8392    +  CDS            nef (fragment): NEF_HV1H2 - Experimental evidence at protein level: Swiss-Prot protein existence level 1. Extracellular Nef protein targets CD4(+) T-lymphocytes for apoptosis by interacting with CXCR4 surface receptors. From Human immunodeficiency virus type 1 group M subtype B (isolate HXB2) (HIV-1).
   8399..8579    +  LTR            5' LTR (truncated): truncated 5' long terminal repeat (LTR) from HIV-1
   8611..8835    +  polyA_signal   bGH poly(A) signal: bovine growth hormone polyadenylation signal
   8839..8860    +  promoter       SV40 promoter (fragment): SV40 enhancer and early promoter
   8881..9309    +  rep_origin     f1 ori (sequence partly withheld): f1 bacteriophage origin of replication; arrow indicates direction of (+) strand synthesis
   9323..9652    +  promoter       SV40 promoter: SV40 enhancer and early promoter
   9700..9747    +  promoter       EM7 promoter: synthetic bacterial promoter&nbsp
   9766..10140   +  CDS            BleoR: antibiotic-binding protein; Sh ble from Streptoalloteichus hindustanus; confers resistance to bleomycin, phleomycin, and Zeocin™
  10150..10275   +  CDS            ble (fragment): BLE_KLEPN - Experimental evidence at protein level: Swiss-Prot protein existence level 1. Binding protein with a strong affinity to the bleomycin family of antibiotics. Binds to CL990; an antimitotic-antibiotic compound. From Klebsiella pneumoniae.
  10270..10391   +  polyA_signal   SV40 poly(A) signal: SV40 polyadenylation signal
  10462..10484   -  protein_bind   lac operator (fragment): The lac repressor binds to the lac operator to inhibit transcription in E. coli. This inhibition can be relieved by adding lactose or isopropyl-β-D-thiogalactopyranoside (IPTG). lac repressor encoded by lacI
  10488..10518   -  promoter       lac promoter: promoter for the E. coli lac operon
  10533..10554   -  protein_bind   CAP binding site: CAP binding activates transcription in the presence of cAMP. E. coli catabolite activator protein
  10567..10659   -  CDS            lacI (fragment): lac repressor; lacI; The lac repressor binds to the lac operator to inhibit transcription in E. coli. This inhibition can be relieved by adding lactose or isopropyl-β-D-thiogalactopyranoside (IPTG).
  10842..11430   -  rep_origin     ori: high-copy-number ColE1/pMB1/pBR322/pUC origin of replication
  11601..12461   -  CDS            AmpR: β-lactamase; bla; confers resistance to ampicillin, carbenicillin, and related antibiotics
  12462..12566   -  promoter       AmpR promoter: bla
>Addgene plasmid #213172 | CIRTS-Gas5 | addgene full sequence | sequence record 424348 | Addgene NGS Result
GTCGACGGATCGGGAGATCTCCCGATCCCCTATGGTGCACTCTCAGTACAATCTGCTCTGATGCCGCATA
GTTAAGCCAGTATCTGCTCCCTGCTTGTGTGTTGGAGGTCGCTGAGTAGTGCGCGAGCAAAATTTAAGCT
ACAACAAGGCAAGGCTTGACCGACAATTGCATGAAGAATCTGCTTAGGGTTAGGCGTTTTGCGCTGCTTC
GCGATGTACGGGCCAGATATACGCGTTGACATTGATTATTGACTAGTTATTAATAGTAATCAATTACGGG
GTCATTAGTTCATAGCCCATATATGGAGTTCCGCGTTACATAACTTACGGTAAATGGCCCGCCTGGCTGA
CCGCCCAACGACCCCCGCCCATTGACGTCAATAATGACGTATGTTCCCATAGTAACGCCAATAGGGACTT
TCCATTGACGTCAATGGGTGGAGTATTTACGGTAAACTGCCCACTTGGCAGTACATCAAGTGTATCATAT
GCCAAGTACGCCCCCTATTGACGTCAATGACGGTAAATGGCCCGCCTGGCATTATGCCCAGTACATGACC
TTATGGGACTTTCCTACTTGGCAGTACATCTACGTATTAGTCATCGCTATTACCATGGTGATGCGGTTTT
GGCAGTACATCAATGGGCGTGGATAGCGGTTTGACTCACGGGGATTTCCAAGTCTCCACCCCATTGACGT
CAATGGGAGTTTGTTTTGGCACCAAAATCAACGGGACTTTCCAAAATGTCGTAACAACTCCGCCCCATTG
ACGCAAATGGGCGGTAGGCGTGTACGGTGGGAGGTCTATATAAGCAGCGCGTTTTGCCTGTACTGGGTCT
CTCTGGTTAGACCAGATCTGAGCCTGGGAGCTCTCTGGCTAACTAGGGAACCCACTGCTTAAGCCTCAAT
AAAGCTTGCCTTGAGTGCTTCAAGTAGTGTGTGCCCGTCTGTTGTGTGACTCTGGTAACTAGAGATCCCT
CAGACCCTTTTAGTCAGTGTGGAAAATCTCTAGCAGTGGCGCCCGAACAGGGACTTGAAAGCGAAAGGGA
AACCAGAGGAGCTCTCTCGACGCAGGACTCGGCTTGCTGAAGCGCGCACGGCAAGAGGCGAGGGGCGGCG
ACTGGTGAGTACGCCAAAAATTTTGACTAGCGGAGGCTAGAAGGAGAGAGATGGGTGCGAGAGCGTCAGT
ATTAAGCGGGGGAGAATTAGATCGCGATGGGAAAAAATTCGGTTAAGGCCAGGGGGAAAGAAAAAATATA
AATTAAAACATATAGTATGGGCAAGCAGGGAGCTAGAACGATTCGCAGTTAATCCTGGCCTGTTAGAAAC
ATCAGAAGGCTGTAGACAAATACTGGGACAGCTACAACCATCCCTTCAGACAGGATCAGAAGAACTTAGA
TCATTATATAATACAGTAGCAACCCTCTATTGTGTGCATCAAAGGATAGAGATAAAAGACACCAAGGAAG
CTTTAGACAAGATAGAGGAAGAGCAAAACAAAAGTAAGACCACCGCACAGCAAGCGGCCGCTGATCTTCA
GACCTGGAGGAGGAGATATGAGGGACAATTGGAGAAGTGAATTATATAAATATAAAGTAGTAAAAATTGA
ACCATTAGGAGTAGCACCCACCAAGGCAAAGAGAAGAGTGGTGCAGAGAGAAAAAAGAGCAGTGGGAATA
GGAGCTTTGTTCCTTGGGTTCTTGGGAGCAGCAGGAAGCACTATGGGCGCAGCGTCAATGACGCTGACGG
TACAGGCCAGACAATTATTGTCTGGTATAGTGCAGCAGCAGAACAATTTGCTGAGGGCTATTGAGGCGCA
ACAGCATCTGTTGCAACTCACAGTCTGGGGCATCAAGCAGCTCCAGGCAAGAATCCTGGCTGTGGAAAGA
TACCTAAAGGATCAACAGCTCCTGGGGATTTGGGGTTGCTCTGGAAAACTCATTTGCACCACTGCTGTGC
CTTGGAATGCTAGTTGGAGTAATAAATCTCTGGAACAGATTTGGAATCACACGACCTGGATGGAGTGGGA
CAGAGAAATTAACAATTACACAAGCTTAATACACTCCTTAATTGAAGAATCGCAAAACCAGCAAGAAAAG
AATGAACAAGAATTATTGGAATTAGATAAATGGGCAAGTTTGTGGAATTGGTTTAACATAACAAATTGGC
TGTGGTATATAAAATTATTCATAATGATAGTAGGAGGCTTGGTAGGTTTAAGAATAGTTTTTGCTGTACT
TTCTATAGTGAATAGAGTTAGGCAGGGATATTCACCATTATCGTTTCAGACCCACCTCCCAACCCCGAGG
GGACCCGACAGGCCCGAAGGAATAGAAGAAGAAGGTGGAGAGAGAGACAGAGACAGATCCATTCGATTAG
TGAACGGATCGGCACTGCGTGCGCCAATTCTGCAGACAAATGGCAGTATTCATCCACAATTTTAAAAGAA
AAGGGGGGATTGGGGGGTACAGTGCAGGGGAAAGAATAGTAGACATAATAGCAACAGACATACAAACTAA
AGAATTACAAAAACAAATTACAAAAATTCAAAATTTTCGGGTTTATTACAGGGACAGCAGAGATCCAGTT
TGGTTAATTAAGGGTTTTGGCTACGTCCAGAGCAGAGGAATGAGGGCATGTAGACTAAATATGTTCGTGT
GGAAGAGGCTGAATACACATCAGAGTTAGTGCTGCAGGAAATGCTTCTGCATTGCATACCCAGAGTTTCC
TTGCTCATCTGAGAGCATGTGTTTTTTCCAGATGTGTGTACTTGTGTGAGATTCTCTGGGTGTGTGTCAA
TGTGTTGCCTGAACGTGCATTGCTCAATATGCTCATGTGTGTTACCCTGGGCTTGTACATCTACATATAT
ACCTGGATGCCCGTGTGTTCTGTGATGTACATATACCCTGTGTCATTCCTTGTTTTTCTATTTGTGTTAT
TCCATGTGTTCCTTCAGGCTCTCACTACCCAAGTGTCCACCTCCGCCTGTCTGGTGATGTTTACGCTACC
CCGTGCTCTTTTCTTTGCCTGACAGTGTTGTCGTGGAAGACATCTCGCCAGGAACACTGCAGTAAGGAGA
ATTTCTAGTTTTATGTTCCCCTCCGAGTATGCTTCTATCCCGACCCTCAACCCCAAAATGCCTTCAGAGG
TGAAAATCAACACTGGAAACACAAGTATCTGGGAAGGGTAACAATGCAAGTTAGCCTGAGGATTTAGGAG
GAGGCTGAAAAACAGAGTAGGAGCCTTACTACGGGTCCAGACCCTACGGACAAGAACCCCCACTCCCACT
CCCCAAATTGCGCATTCCCTCCCCCATCAGAGGGGGAGGGGAAGAGGATGCAGCGCGGCGCGGCGCGTGC
GCACTGTCGGATTTAGTACCGCGGACAGAGCCTTCGCCCCCGCTGCCGGCGCGCGCCACCACCTCCCCAG
CACCAAAGGCGGGCTGACGTCACTCTCCAGCCCTCCCCAAACTCCCCTACCTCACCGCCTTGGTCGCGTC
CGTGCAGCGGTGAGTCCAGTCGGGCCGCACCACAAGAGGTGCAAGATAGGGGGGTGCAGGCGCGACCATA
CGCTCTGCGGCGGCAGAGCCTCAGCGCTGCCTCAGTCTGCAGCGGGCAGCAGAGGAGTCGCGTCGTGCCA
GAGAGCGCCGCCGTGCTCCTGAGCCCCTTGCGCTCCGCCCCCGCGGCCCACCGACCCACTGCCCCTTGGA
TCCCCGGGTACCGGTGCCACCATGGTGAGCAAGGGCGAGGAGCTGTTCACCGGGGTGGTGCCCATCCTGG
TCGAGCTGGACGGCGACGTAAACGGCCACAAGTTCAGCGTGTCCGGCGAGGGCGAGGGCGATGCCACCTA
CGGCAAGCTGACCCTGAAGTTCATCTGCACCACCGGCAAGCTGCCCGTGCCCTGGCCCACCCTCGTGACC
ACCCTGACCTACGGCGTGCAGTGCTTCAGCCGCTACCCCGACCACATGAAGCAGCACGACTTCTTCAAGT
CCGCCATGCCCGAAGGCTACGTCCAGGAGCGCACCATCTTCTTCAAGGACGACGGCAACTACAAGACCCG
CGCCGAGGTGAAGTTCGAGGGCGACACCCTGGTGAACCGCATCGAGCTGAAGGGCATCGACTTCAAGGAG
GACGGCAACATCCTGGGGCACAAGCTGGAGTACAACTACAACAGCCACAACGTCTATATCATGGCCGACA
AGCAGAAGAACGGCATCAAGGTGAACTTCAAGATCCGCCACAACATCGAGGACGGCAGCGTGCAGCTCGC
CGACCACTACCAGCAGAACACCCCCATCGGCGACGGCCCCGTGCTGCTGCCCGACAACCACTACCTGAGC
ACCCAGTCCGCCCTGAGCAAAGACCCCAACGAGAAGCGCGATCACATGGTCCTGCTGGAGTTCGTGACCG
CCGCCGGGATCACTCTCGGCATGGACGAGCTGTACAAGGGCTCCGGCGAGGGCAGGGGAAGTCTACTAAC
ATGCGGGGACGTGGAGGAAAATCCCGGCCCAACCGGTATGGGAATTATCAACACCCTTCAAAAATACTAC
TGTCGCGTCCGTGGGGGTCGTTGCGCAGTCCTGTCGTGCCTGCCTAAAGAGGAGCAGATCGGTAAATGCT
CAACCCGTGGACGTAAGTGCTGTCGTCGCAAGAAAGGCGGTTCTGGAGGCTCAGGGGGGAGCGGAGGGTC
CGGTGGATCAGGAGGCTCCATGGCAGTTCCCGAGACCCGCCCTAACCACACTATTTATATCAACAACCTC
AATAGCAAGATCAAGAAGGATGAGCTAAAAAAGTCCCTGTACGCCATCTTCTCCCAGTTTGGCCAGATCC
TGGATATCCTGGTACCGCGGCAGCGTACCCCGAGGGGCCAGGCCTTTGTCATCTTCAAGGAGGTCAGCAG
CGCCACCAACGCCCTGCGCTCCATGCAGGGTTTCCCTTTCTATGACAAACCTATGCGTATCCAGTATGCC
AAGACCGACAAACGTATCCCGGCCAAGATGAAAGGCACCTTCGTGGGATCCCTTCAACTGCCTCCACTTG
AAAGACTGACACTGGGCGGTAGTGGAGGAAGCGGGGGGAGCGGAGGGAGTGGTGGATCCGGCGGCTCCAT
GGAATTGGAGATCCGTCCGCTTTTCCTGGTTCCCGATACCAATGGGTTCATTGACCACTTAGCGAGCTTA
GCCCGTCTGCTTGAGAGCCGTAAGTACATTCTGGTGGTTCCTCTTATTGTCATCAACGAGTTAGACGGCC
TTGCGAAAGGCCAGGAAACAGACCATCGTGCGGGAGGCTATGCGCGTGTCGTGCAAGAAAAGGCTCGCAA
GAGCATTGAGTTTTTGGAGCAACGTTTCGAGTCGCGTGACTCCTGTTTACGTGCACTTACCAGCCGTGGA
AATGAACTTGAGTCAATCGCATTTCGCTCTGAAGATATCACTGGGCAGTTAGGTAACAATGACGATTTGA
TTTTGTCATGCTGCCTGCACTATTGTAAAGACAAGGCAAAGGACTTTATGCCCGCGTCGAAGGAAGAGCC
GATCCGTTTGTTGCGTGAGGTGGTATTGCTTACTGATGATCGCAACCTGCGCGTTAAGGCTCTTACACGC
AACGTCCCTGTGCGTGACATCCCAGCTTTCTTAACATGGGCCCAGGTCGGGGGATCCGATTACAAGGACG
ACGATGACAAGTAGGCTAGCGGGAGCCTCTGCCCTCCTCCTGCAGCCCGGATGGCTCTCCTCTGTTTTTG
GTTTGCTTCCTTTTGTTTGCCCTTCTTTTGGGTGACCGGGGTGGCCACCATTCCTGTCCCTGCCCAGTGG
GGAGGGGAGCAAGGCCTTCTGCCAAGAGGAGGAGCATGTCCCCTGCCACTGTTGCATGCACCCCGGCCCT
GTGACTCTGTGTGCAAGCCCAGCAGCCTGTGGGGCAGGGTGCCAAGAGGGGACGGGACGGACGTTCCAGG
ACAGAGGGAGTCGAGGATGTGATCCAGGACGGGTGGGGGGTGGAAGGGTGGGAAAGGGCAGGAAGGCCTT
GGAAGCTAACATGCTTTCACTACTGGAGGGGGACGGATAGAGCGGATGGCACTCGGGTCTCACTGACGCT
GTTCTGAAACCATCTGGCTGGCTTTCTGAGGTCAGGCTGGGTAGGGGGCTGTCATCGGCCATACTGCTGA
TCACACTTGCCCTCATCCGTCCAGCGATCTCACGCTGTTCTGTAAATACCTGGTGCTAACATCCCATGCC
GCTCCCCCATGGCACCCCCAGCCTCCTGCCCAGTTCAGGCTGGTCCAGGAATGGATGTGGGGGATGGTCG
CTGTGTAACGTGCTGGTGATCTTTTTCCCCTACCCCTTTTATGACCCTTAAAACTTTGATTTTGTCCTAA
ACATGCCGGGCCAACTAAAGGGTGGGGAGAGGAGAGACGAGCCCCACCATGCTCACAAGAACCAACCTGC
AATAAACACTTCTGTGGGCCGCCGCGCAGAGCACGCAGCGGGCACCTCCTGCCCCTCCATGGCGACTTGG
CATCGCTTTCTGCCCGCCTCTGCCCTCGCCCTGCCTGCCCCACCCCCCAGCGGAGAGCATGATCCGCGCC
CTTGCTTCTGACTCTAGCCTCTGGGACACATCAGTCAACGTGGGCAGTTCAGTCTGGGTTCGTTCCTTTC
TCTGTTCTCATCTGGCCCCCCAGGGCGATCTTGTTGCTTTTTGCTGGGACCTGCCCAGTCTAGAGAGGGC
CTATTTCCCATGATTCCTTCATATTTGCATATACGATACAAGGCTGTTAGAGAGATAATTGGAATTAATT
TGACTGTAAACACAAAGATATTAGTACAAAATACGTGACGTAGAAAGTAATAATTTCTTGGGTAGTTTGC
AGTTTTAAAATTATGTTTTAAAATGGACTATCATATGCTTACCGTAACTTGAAAGTATTTCGATTTCTTG
GCTTTATATATCTTGTGGAAAGGACGAAACACCGGCCAGATCTGAGCCTGGGAGCTCTCTGGCCTTATTA
GCAAGCCAGCCAAATGAACAAGCATGCAATTTTTTAGCAAGCCAGCCAAATGAACAAGCATGCAATTTTT
TAGCAAGCCAGCCAAATGAACAAGCATGCAATTTTTTAGCAAGCCAGCCAAATGAACAAGCATGCAATTT
TTTAGCAAGCCAGCCAAATGAACAAGCATGCAATTTTTTAGCAAGCCAGCCAAATGAACAAGCATGCAAT
TTTTTAGCAAGCCAGCCAAATGAACAAGCATGCAATTTTTTGAGACGTCTAGAATTCGATATCAAGCTTA
TCGATAATCAACCTCTGGATTACAAAATTTGTGAAAGATTGACTGGTATTCTTAACTATGTTGCTCCTTT
TACGCTATGTGGATACGCTGCTTTAATGCCTTTGTATCATGCTATTGCTTCCCGTATGGCTTTCATTTTC
TCCTCCTTGTATAAATCCTGGTTGCTGTCTCTTTATGAGGAGTTGTGGCCCGTTGTCAGGCAACGTGGCG
TGGTGTGCACTGTGTTTGCTGACGCAACCCCCACTGGTTGGGGCATTGCCACCACCTGTCAGCTCCTTTC
CGGGACTTTCGCTTTCCCCCTCCCTATTGCCACGGCGGAACTCATCGCCGCCTGCCTTGCCCGCTGCTGG
ACAGGGGCTCGGCTGTTGGGCACTGACAATTCCGTGGTGTTGTCGGGGAAATCATCGTCCTTTCCTTGGC
TGCTCGCCTGTGTTGCCACCTGGATTCTGCGCGGGACGTCCTTCTGCTACGTCCCTTCGGCCCTCAATCC
AGCGGACCTTCCTTCCCGCGGCCTGCTGCCGGCTCTGCGGCCTCTTCCGCGTCTTCGCCTTCGCCCTCAG
ACGAGTCGGATCTCCCTTTGGGCCGCCTCCCCGCATCGATACCGTCGACCTCGAGACCTAGAAAAACATG
GAGCAATCACAAGTAGCAATACAGCAGCTACCAATGCTGATTGTGCCTGGCTAGAAGCACAAGAGGAGGA
GGAGGTGGGTTTTCCAGTCACACCTCAGGTACCTTTAAGACCAATGACTTACAAGGCAGCTGTAGATCTT
AGCCACTTTTTAAAAGAAAAGGGGGGACTGGAAGGGCTAATTCACTCCCAACGAAGACAAGATATCCTTG
ATCTGTGGATCTACCACACACAAGGCTACTTCCCTGATTGGCAGAACTACACACCAGGGCCAGGGATCAG
ATATCCACTGACCTTTGGATGGTGCTACAAGCTAGTACCAGTTGAGCAAGAGAAGGTAGAAGAAGCCAAT
GAAGGAGAGAACACCCGCTTGTTACACCCTGTGAGCCTGCATGGGATGGATGACCCGGAGAGAGAAGTAT
TAGAGTGGAGGTTTGACAGCCGCCTAGCATTTCATCACATGGCCCGAGAGCTGCATCCGGACTGTACTGG
GTCTCTCTGGTTAGACCAGATCTGAGCCTGGGAGCTCTCTGGCTAACTAGGGAACCCACTGCTTAAGCCT
CAATAAAGCTTGCCTTGAGTGCTTCAAGTAGTGTGTGCCCGTCTGTTGTGTGACTCTGGTAACTAGAGAT
CCCTCAGACCCTTTTAGTCAGTGTGGAAAATCTCTAGCAGGGCCCGTTTAAACCCGCTGATCAGCCTCGA
CTGTGCCTTCTAGTTGCCAGCCATCTGTTGTTTGCCCCTCCCCCGTGCCTTCCTTGACCCTGGAAGGTGC
CACTCCCACTGTCCTTTCCTAATAAAATGAGGAAATTGCATCGCATTGTCTGAGTAGGTGTCATTCTATT
CTGGGGGGTGGGGTGGGGCAGGACAGCAAGGGGGAGGATTGGGAAGACAATAGCAGGCATGCTGGGGATG
CGGTGGGCTCTATGGCTTCTGAGGCGGAAAGAACCAGCTGGGGCTCTAGGGGGTATCCCC
[124 nt withheld, positions 8881-9004]
C
[91 nt withheld, positions 9006-9096]
A
[49 nt withheld, positions 9098-9146]
CCTTTGACGTTGGAGTCCACGTTCTTT
[37 nt withheld, positions 9174-9210]
ACCCTATCTCGGTCTATTCTTTTGATTTATAAGGGATTTTGCCGATTTCGGCCTATTGGTTAAAAAATGA
GCTGATTTAACAAAAATTTAACGCGAATTAATTCTGTGGAATGTGTGTCAGTTAGGGTGTGGAAAGTCCC
CAGGCTCCCCAGCAGGCAGAAGTATGCAAAGCATGCATCTCAATTAGTCAGCAACCAGGTGTGGAAAGTC
CCCAGGCTCCCCAGCAGGCAGAAGTATGCAAAGCATGCATCTCAATTAGTCAGCAACCATAGTCCCGCCC
CTAACTCCGCCCATCCCGCCCCTAACTCCGCCCAGTTCCGCCCATTCTCCGCCCCATGGCTGACTAATTT
TTTTTATTTATGCAGAGGCCGAGGCCGCCTCTGCCTCTGAGCTATTCCAGAAGTAGTGAGGAGGCTTTTT
TGGAGGCCTAGGCTTTTGCAAAAAGCTCCCGGGAGCTTGTATATCCATTTTCGGATCTGATCAGCACGTG
TTGACAATTAATCATCGGCATAGTATATCGGCATAGTATAATACGACAAGGTGAGGAACTAAACCATGGC
CAAGTTGACCAGTGCCGTTCCGGTGCTCACCGCGCGCGACGTCGCCGGAGCGGTCGAGTTCTGGACCGAC
CGGCTCGGGTTCTCCCGGGACTTCGTGGAGGACGACTTCGCCGGTGTGGTCCGGGACGACGTGACCCTGT
TCATCAGCGCGGTCCAGGACCAGGTGGTGCCGGACAACACCCTGGCCTGGGTGTGGGTGCGCGGCCTGGA
CGAGCTGTACGCCGAGTGGTCGGAGGTCGTGTCCACGAACTTCCGGGACGCCTCCGGGCCGGCCATGACC
GAGATCGGCGAGCAGCCGTGGGGGCGGGAGTTCGCCCTGCGCGACCCGGCCGGCAACTGCGTGCACTTCG
TGGCCGAGGAGCAGGACTGACACGTGCTACGAGATTTCGATTCCACCGCCGCCTTCTATGAAAGGTTGGG
CTTCGGAATCGTTTTCCGGGACGCCGGCTGGATGATCCTCCAGCGCGGGGATCTCATGCTGGAGTTCTTC
GCCCACCCCAACTTGTTTATTGCAGCTTATAATGGTTACAAATAAAGCAATAGCATCACAAATTTCACAA
ATAAAGCATTTTTTTCACTGCATTCTAGTTGTGGTTTGTCCAAACTCATCAATGTATCTTATCATGTCTG
TATACCGTCGACCTCTAGCTAGAGCTTGGCGTAATCATGGTCATAGCTGTTTCCTGTGTGAAATTGTTAT
CCGCTCACAATTCCACACAACATACGAGCCGGAAGCATAAAGTGTAAAGCCTGGGGTGCCTAATGAGTGA
GCTAACTCACATTAATTGCGTTGCGCTCACTGCCCGCTTTCCAGTCGGGAAACCTGTCGTGCCAGCTGCA
TTAATGAATCGGCCAACGCGCGGGGAGAGGCGGTTTGCGTATTGGGCGCTCTTCCGCTTCCTCGCTCACT
GACTCGCTGCGCTCGGTCGTTCGGCTGCGGCGAGCGGTATCAGCTCACTCAAAGGCGGTAATACGGTTAT
CCACAGAATCAGGGGATAACGCAGGAAAGAACATGTGAGCAAAAGGCCAGCAAAAGGCCAGGAACCGTAA
AAAGGCCGCGTTGCTGGCGTTTTTCCATAGGCTCCGCCCCCCTGACGAGCATCACAAAAATCGACGCTCA
AGTCAGAGGTGGCGAAACCCGACAGGACTATAAAGATACCAGGCGTTTCCCCCTGGAAGCTCCCTCGTGC
GCTCTCCTGTTCCGACCCTGCCGCTTACCGGATACCTGTCCGCCTTTCTCCCTTCGGGAAGCGTGGCGCT
TTCTCATAGCTCACGCTGTAGGTATCTCAGTTCGGTGTAGGTCGTTCGCTCCAAGCTGGGCTGTGTGCAC
GAACCCCCCGTTCAGCCCGACCGCTGCGCCTTATCCGGTAACTATCGTCTTGAGTCCAACCCGGTAAGAC
ACGACTTATCGCCACTGGCAGCAGCCACTGGTAACAGGATTAGCAGAGCGAGGTATGTAGGCGGTGCTAC
AGAGTTCTTGAAGTGGTGGCCTAACTACGGCTACACTAGAAGAACAGTATTTGGTATCTGCGCTCTGCTG
AAGCCAGTTACCTTCGGAAAAAGAGTTGGTAGCTCTTGATCCGGCAAACAAACCACCGCTGGTAGCGGTG
GTTTTTTTGTTTGCAAGCAGCAGATTACGCGCAGAAAAAAAGGATCTCAAGAAGATCCTTTGATCTTTTC
TACGGGGTCTGACGCTCAGTGGAACGAAAACTCACGTTAAGGGATTTTGGTCATGAGATTATCAAAAAGG
ATCTTCACCTAGATCCTTTTAAATTAAAAATGAAGTTTTAAATCAATCTAAAGTATATATGAGTAAACTT
GGTCTGACAGTTACCAATGCTTAATCAGTGAGGCACCTATCTCAGCGATCTGTCTATTTCGTTCATCCAT
AGTTGCCTGACTCCCCGTCGTGTAGATAACTACGATACGGGAGGGCTTACCATCTGGCCCCAGTGCTGCA
ATGATACCGCGAGACCCACGCTCACCGGCTCCAGATTTATCAGCAATAAACCAGCCAGCCGGAAGGGCCG
AGCGCAGAAGTGGTCCTGCAACTTTATCCGCCTCCATCCAGTCTATTAATTGTTGCCGGGAAGCTAGAGT
AAGTAGTTCGCCAGTTAATAGTTTGCGCAACGTTGTTGCCATTGCTACAGGCATCGTGGTGTCACGCTCG
TCGTTTGGTATGGCTTCATTCAGCTCCGGTTCCCAACGATCAAGGCGAGTTACATGATCCCCCATGTTGT
GCAAAAAAGCGGTTAGCTCCTTCGGTCCTCCGATCGTTGTCAGAAGTAAGTTGGCCGCAGTGTTATCACT
CATGGTTATGGCAGCACTGCATAATTCTCTTACTGTCATGCCATCCGTAAGATGCTTTTCTGTGACTGGT
GAGTACTCAACCAAGTCATTCTGAGAATAGTGTATGCGGCGACCGAGTTGCTCTTGCCCGGCGTCAATAC
GGGATAATACCGCGCCACATAGCAGAACTTTAAAAGTGCTCATCATTGGAAAACGTTCTTCGGGGCGAAA
ACTCTCAAGGATCTTACCGCTGTTGAGATCCAGTTCGATGTAACCCACTCGTGCACCCAACTGATCTTCA
GCATCTTTTACTTTCACCAGCGTTTCTGGGTGAGCAAAAACAGGAAGGCAAAATGCCGCAAAAAAGGGAA
TAAGGGCGACACGGAAATGTTGAATACTCATACTCTTCCTTTTTCAATATTATTGAAGCATTTATCAGGG
TTATTGTCTCATGAGCGGATACATATTTGAATGTATTTAGAAAAATAAACAAATAGGGGTTCCGCGCACA
TTTCCCCGAAAAGTGCCACCTGAC
